Addgene plasmid #109016: TOM20MTS-mCherry-EGFP-Tet-On
Purpose: Tet-On construct to induce expression of tandem eGFP-mCherry tagged TOM20MTS (mitochondria
Depositing lab: Jacob Corn. Depositing organization: University of California, Berkeley. Publication: Atlastins remodel the endoplasmic reticulum for selective autophagy. Liang JR, Lingeman E, Ahmed S, Corn JE. J Cell Biol. 2018 Aug 24. pii: jcb.201804185. doi: 10.1083/jcb.201804185. PubMed 30143524.
Backbone
  Vector backbone: unknown
  Backbone manufacturer: Jacob Corn
  Backbone size w/o insert (bp): 7860
  Vector type: Mammalian Expression, Lentiviral
  Selectable markers: mCherry-eGFP
Growth in bacteria
  Bacterial resistance: Ampicillin, 100 μg/mL
  Growth temperature: 37°C
  Growth strain: NEB Stable
  Copy number: High Copy
Gene/Insert
  Gene/Insert name: TOM20MTS (MTS: mitochondria targeting signal)
  Species: H. sapiens (human)
  Insert size (bp): 1608
  Entrez Gene: TOMM20 (a.k.a. MAS20, MOM19, TOM20)
  Promoter: CMV promoter
  Tag / fusion protein: mCherry-eGFP (C terminal on insert)
  Cloning method: Ligation Independent Cloning
  Sequencing primers: 5′ CTCGTTTAGTGAACCGTCAGATCG; 3′ CGTGAAGAATGTGCGAGACCC
Terms and licenses: Academic/Nonprofit Terms; Industry Terms: Not Available to Industry
How to cite: TOM20MTS-mCherry-EGFP-Tet-On was a gift from Jacob Corn (Addgene plasmid # 109016 ; http://n2t.net/addgene:109016 ; RRID:Addgene_109016)
