[The description below was written by a language model from this plasmid's Addgene catalogue record and pLannotate feature annotations shown in this document.]
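Description:
TOM20MTS-mCherry-EGFP-Tet-On is an all-in-one, doxycycline-inducible lentiviral transfer plasmid of about 9.4 kb for mammalian expression of a mitochondrially targeted tandem fluorescent reporter. The named backbone is not recorded. The feature tables show a third-generation, self-inactivating layout: an RSV promoter driving a truncated HIV-1 5' LTR, the Ψ packaging signal with a gag fragment, the RRE, cPPT/CTS, a WPRE and a ΔU3 3' LTR, followed by an SV40 poly(A) signal and SV40 origin. In bacteria it is maintained through a high-copy ColE1/pUC origin and ampicillin resistance. The depositor's sequence and the repository's sequencing result carry essentially the same features, differing mainly in where the circular sequence is numbered from.

The payload is a short N-terminal fragment of human TOMM20 (about 90 bp annotated), which serves as the mitochondrial targeting signal. It is fused at its C terminus to mCherry and then EGFP, with an attB1 Gateway site lying in the linker between the two fluorescent proteins. The catalogue lists the promoter as CMV, but the annotation shows a tight TRE promoter (seven tet operators upstream of a minimal CMV promoter), consistent with the Tet-On design. Downstream, a human PGK promoter drives a neomycin resistance gene followed by rtTA3, the reverse transactivator that activates the TRE when doxycycline is present. The element linking neo to rtTA3 is not annotated. The catalogue names only mCherry-eGFP as the selectable marker.

Because EGFP is more acid-sensitive than mCherry, tandem reporters of this kind are generally used to detect delivery to acidic lysosomes, where the signal becomes red only. The associated publication concerns selective autophagy, so this construct plausibly reports on mitochondrial turnover, although the recorded purpose text is cut off before saying so.
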