Features (pLannotate 1.2.2; 29 found; start..end, strand, type, name):
     41..158     +  misc_feature   cPPT/CTS: central polypurine tract and central termination sequence of HIV-1
    212..526     +  promoter       tight TRE promoter: Tet-responsive promoter PTight, consisting of seven tet operator sequences followed by the minimal CMV promoter
    549..638     +  CDS            TOMM20 (fragment): TOM20_HUMAN - Also known as KIAA0016. Experimental evidence at protein level: Swiss-Prot protein existence level 1. Central component of the receptor complex responsible for the recognition and translocation of cytosolically synthesized mitochondrial preproteins. Together with TOM22 functions as the transit peptide receptor at the surface of the mitochondrion outer membrane and facilitates the movement of preproteins into the TOM40 translocation pore (By similarity). Required for the translocation across the mitochondrial outer membrane of cytochrome P450 monooxygenases. From Homo sapiens (Hum
    663..1370    +  CDS            mCherry: mCherry is a basic (constitutively fluorescent) red fluorescent protein published in 2004, derived from Discosoma sp.. It is reported to be a very rapidly-maturing monomer with low acid sensitivity.
   1398..1422    +  protein_bind   attB1: mutant version of attB; recombination site for the Gateway® BP reaction BP Clonase™
   1437..2153    +  CDS            EGFP: EGFP is a basic (constitutively fluorescent) green fluorescent protein published in 1996, derived from Aequorea victoria. It is reported to be a rapidly-maturing weak dimer with moderate acid sensitivity.
   2184..2694    +  promoter       hPGK promoter: human phosphoglycerate kinase 1 promoter
   2704..3495    +  CDS            neo: KKA2_KLEPN - Also known as kan, nptII. Experimental evidence at protein level: Swiss-Prot protein existence level 1. Resistance to kanamycin, neomycin, paromomycin, ribostamycin, butirosin and gentamicin B. From Klebsiella pneumoniae.
   3559..4256    +  CDS            rtTA3 (fragment): reverse tetracycline transactivator 3 activates expression from Tet-responsive promoters in the presence of doxycycline
   4186..4296    +  CDS            VP48: 3 tandem repeats of the minimal activation domain of herpes simplex virus VP16 (Cheng et al., 2013)
   4332..4880    +  misc_feature   WPRE (fragment): woodchuck hepatitis virus posttranscriptional regulatory element
   4906..4977    +  CDS            nef (fragment): NEF_HV1Z2 - Experimental evidence at protein level: Swiss-Prot protein existence level 1. Extracellular Nef protein targets CD4(+) T-lymphocytes for apoptosis by interacting with CXCR4 surface receptors. From Human immunodeficiency virus type 1 group M subtype D (isolate Z2/CDC-Z34) (HIV-1).
   4979..5212    +  LTR            3' LTR (ΔU3): self-inactivating 3' long terminal repeat (LTR) from HIV-1
   5284..5405    +  polyA_signal   SV40 poly(A) signal: SV40 polyadenylation signal
   5445..5580    +  rep_origin     SV40 ori: SV40 origin of replication
   5588..5651    +  promoter       AmpR promoter: bla
   5652..6512    +  CDS            AmpR: β-lactamase; bla; confers resistance to ampicillin, carbenicillin, and related antibiotics
   6683..7271    +  rep_origin     ori: high-copy-number ColE1/pMB1/pBR322/pUC origin of replication
   7454..7546    +  CDS            lacI (fragment): lac repressor; lacI; The lac repressor binds to the lac operator to inhibit transcription in E. coli. This inhibition can be relieved by adding lactose or isopropyl-β-D-thiogalactopyranoside (IPTG).
   7559..7580    +  protein_bind   CAP binding site: CAP binding activates transcription in the presence of cAMP. E. coli catabolite activator protein
   7595..7625    +  promoter       lac promoter: promoter for the E. coli lac operon
   7633..7649    +  protein_bind   lac operator: The lac repressor binds to the lac operator to inhibit transcription in E. coli. This inhibition can be relieved by adding lactose or isopropyl-β-D-thiogalactopyranoside (IPTG). lac repressor encoded by lacI
   7694..7712    +  promoter       T3 promoter: promoter for bacteriophage T3 RNA polymerase
   7740..7966    +  promoter       RSV promoter: Rous sarcoma virus enhancer/promoter
   7967..8147    +  LTR            5' LTR (truncated): truncated 5' long terminal repeat (LTR) from HIV-1
   8194..8319    +  misc_feature   HIV-1 Ψ: packaging signal of human immunodeficiency virus type 1
   8303..8666    +  CDS            HIV-1 gag (fragment): gag protein from human immunodeficiency virus 1; gag
   8812..9045    +  misc_feature   RRE: The Rev response element (RRE) of HIV-1 allows for Rev-dependent mRNA export from the nucleus to the cytoplasm.
   9422..9446    +  CDS            Rev (fragment): human immunodeficiency virus 1 (HIV-1) Rev protein; rev; enhances nuclear export of unspliced and incompletely spliced viral mRNAs
>Addgene plasmid #109016 | TOM20MTS-mCherry-EGFP-Tet-On | depositor full sequence | sequence record 205399 | Full Sequence
AATTCTCGACCTCGAGACAAATGGCAGTATTCATCCACAATTTTAAAAGAAAAGGGGGGATTGGGGGGTA
CAGTGCAGGGGAAAGAATAGTAGACATAATAGCAACAGACATACAAACTAAAGAATTACAAAAACAAATT
ACAAAAATTCAAAATTTTCGGGTTTATTACAGGGACAGCAGAGATCCACTTTGGCCGCGAATCGATATGT
CGAGTTTACTCCCTATCAGTGATAGAGAACGTATGTCGAGTTTACTCCCTATCAGTGATAGAGAACGATG
TCGAGTTTACTCCCTATCAGTGATAGAGAACGTATGTCGAGTTTACTCCCTATCAGTGATAGAGAACGTA
TGTCGAGTTTACTCCCTATCAGTGATAGAGAACGTATGTCGAGTTTATCCCTATCAGTGATAGAGAACGT
ATGTCGAGTTTACTCCCTATCAGTGATAGAGAACGTATGTCGAGGTAGGCGTGTACGGTGGGAGGCCTAT
ATAAGCAGAGCTCGTTTAGTGAACCGTCAGATCGCCTGGAGAATTGGCTAGCGCCACCATGGTGGGTCGG
AACAGCGCCATCGCCGCCGGTGTATGCGGGGCCCTTTTCATTGGGTACTGCATCTACTTCGACCGCAAAA
GACGAAGTGGTGGATCTGGAGGTTCTGGTGGAATGGTGAGCAAGGGCGAGGAGGATAACATGGCCATCAT
CAAGGAGTTCATGCGCTTCAAGGTGCACATGGAGGGCTCCGTGAACGGCCACGAGTTCGAGATCGAGGGC
GAGGGCGAGGGCCGCCCCTACGAGGGCACCCAGACCGCCAAGCTGAAGGTGACCAAGGGTGGCCCCCTGC
CCTTCGCCTGGGACATCCTGTCCCCTCAGTTCATGTACGGCTCCAAGGCCTACGTGAAGCACCCCGCCGA
CATCCCCGACTACTTGAAGCTGTCCTTCCCCGAGGGCTTCAAGTGGGAGCGCGTGATGAACTTCGAGGAC
GGCGGCGTGGTGACCGTGACCCAGGACTCCTCCCTGCAGGACGGCGAGTTCATCTACAAGGTGAAGCTGC
GCGGCACCAACTTCCCCTCCGACGGCCCCGTAATGCAGAAGAAGACCATGGGCTGGGAGGCCTCCTCCGA
GCGGATGTACCCCGAGGACGGCGCCCTGAAGGGCGAGATCAAGCAGAGGCTGAAGCTGAAGGACGGCGGC
CACTACGACGCTGAGGTCAAGACCACCTACAAGGCCAAGAAGCCCGTGCAGCTGCCCGGCGCCTACAACG
TCAACATCAAGTTGGACATCACCTCCCACAACGAGGACTACACCATCGTGGAACAGTACGAACGCGCCGA
GGGCCGCCACTCCACCGGCGGCATGGACGAGCTGTACAAGTCCGGACTCAGATCCGCTGGCCCAGGAACA
AGTTTGTACAAAAAAGCAGGCTTTCCGGTCGCCACCATGGTGAGCAAGGGCGAGGAGCTGTTCACCGGGG
TGGTGCCCATCCTGGTCGAGCTGGACGGCGACGTAAACGGCCACAAGTTCAGCGTGTCCGGCGAGGGCGA
GGGCGATGCCACCTACGGCAAGCTGACCCTGAAGTTCATCTGCACCACCGGCAAGCTGCCCGTGCCCTGG
CCCACCCTCGTGACCACCCTGACCTACGGCGTGCAGTGCTTCAGCCGCTACCCCGACCACATGAAGCAGC
ACGACTTCTTCAAGTCCGCCATGCCCGAAGGCTACGTCCAGGAGCGCACCATCTTCTTCAAGGACGACGG
CAACTACAAGACCCGCGCCGAGGTGAAGTTCGAGGGCGACACCCTGGTGAACCGCATCGAGCTGAAGGGC
ATCGACTTCAAGGAGGACGGCAACATCCTGGGGCACAAGCTGGAGTACAACTACAACAGCCACAACGTCT
ATATCATGGCCGACAAGCAGAAGAACGGCATCAAGGTGAACTTCAAGATCCGCCACAACATCGAGGACGG
CAGCGTGCAGCTCGCCGACCACTACCAGCAGAACACCCCCATCGGCGACGGCCCCGTGCTGCTGCCCGAC
AACCACTACCTGAGCACCCAGTCCGCCCTGAGCAAAGACCCCAACGAGAAGCGCGATCACATGGTCCTGC
TGGAGTTCGTGACCGCCGCCGGGATCACTCTCGGCATGGACGAGCTGTACAAGTAGTCCGGACTCAGATC
CGGTACCGGATCCGGGGTTGGGGTTGCGCCTTTTCCAAGGCAGCCCTGGGTTTGCGCAGGGACGCGGCTG
CTCTGGGCGTGGTTCCGGGAAACGCAGCGGCGCCGACCCTGGGTCTCGCACATTCTTCACGTCCGTTCGC
AGCGTCACCCGGATCTTCGCCGCTACCCTTGTGGGCCCCCCGGCGACGCTTCCTGCTCCGCCCCTAAGTC
GGGAAGGTTCCTTGCGGTTCGCGGCGTGCCGGACGTGACAAACGGAAGCCGCACGTCTCACTAGTACCCT
CGCAGACGGACAGCGCCAGGGAGCAATGGCAGCGCGCCGACCGCGATGGGCTGTGGCCAATAGCGGCTGC
TCAGCAGGGCGCGCCGAGAGCAGCGGCCGGGAAGGGGCGGTGCGGGAGGCGGGGTGTGGGGCGGTAGTGT
GGGCCCTGTTCCTGCCCGCGCGGTGTTCCGCATTCTGCAAGCCTCCGGAGCGCACGTCGGCAGTCGGCTC
CCTCGTTGACCGAATCACCGACCTCTCTCCCCAGCAATTCACCATGATTGAACAAGATGGATTGCACGCA
GGTTCTCCGGCCGCTTGGGTGGAGAGGCTATTCGGCTATGACTGGGCACAACAGACAATCGGCTGCTCTG
ATGCCGCCGTGTTCCGGCTGTCAGCGCAGGGGCGCCCGGTTCTTTTTGTCAAGACCGACCTGTCCGGTGC
CCTGAATGAACTGCAGGACGAGGCAGCGCGGCTATCGTGGCTGGCCACGACGGGCGTTCCTTGCGCAGCT
GTGCTCGACGTTGTCACTGAAGCGGGAAGGGACTGGCTGCTATTGGGCGAAGTGCCGGGGCAGGATCTCC
TGTCATCTCACCTTGCTCCTGCCGAGAAAGTATCCATCATGGCTGATGCAATGCGGCGGCTGCATACGCT
TGATCCGGCTACCTGCCCATTCGACCACCAAGCGAAACATCGCATCGAGCGAGCACGTACTCGGATGGAA
GCCGGTCTTGTCGATCAGGATGATCTGGACGAAGAGCATCAGGGGCTCGCGCCAGCCGAACTGTTCGCCA
GGCTCAAGGCGCGCATGCCCGACGGCGAGGATCTCGTCGTGACCCATGGCGATGCCTGCTTGCCGAATAT
CATGGTGGAAAATGGCCGCTTTTCTGGATTCATCGACTGTGGCCGGCTGGGTGTGGCGGACCGCTATCAG
GACATAGCGTTGGCTACCCGTGATATTGCTGAAGAGCTTGGCGGCGAATGGGCTGACCGCTTCCTCGTGC
TTTACGGTATCGCCGCTCCCGATTCGCAGCGCATCGCCTTCTATCGCCTTCTTGACGAGTTCTTCCCCGG
TGCCGAAGGTAGAGGTTCTCTCCTCACTTGTGGTGATGTTGAAGAAAACCCTGGTCCAATGTCTAGACTG
GACAAGAGCAAAGTCATAAACGGAGCTCTGGAATTACTCAATGGTGTCGGTATCGAAGGCCTGACGACAA
GGAAACTCGCTCAAAAGCTGGGAGTTGAGCAGCCTACCCTGTACTGGCACGTGAAGAACAAGCGGGCCCT
GCTCGATGCCCTGCCAATCGAGATGCTGGACAGGCATCATACCCACTTCTGCCCCCTGGAAGGCGAGTCA
TGGCAAGACTTTCTGCGGAACAACGCCAAGTCATACCGCTGTGCTCTCCTCTCACATCGCGACGGGGCTA
AAGTGCATCTCGGCACCCGCCCAACAGAGAAACAGTACGAAACCCTGGAAAATCAGCTCGCGTTCCTGTG
TCAGCAAGGCTTCTCCCTGGAGAACGCACTGTACGCTCTGTCCGCCGTGGGCCACTTTACACTGGGCTGC
GTATTGGAGGAACAGGAGCATCAAGTAGCAAAAGAGGAAAGAGAGACACCTACCACCGATTCTATGCCCC
CACTTCTGAGACAAGCAATTGAGCTGTTCGACCGGCAGGGAGCCGAACCTGCCTTCCTTTTCGGCCTGGA
ACTAATCATATGTGGCCTGGAGAAACAGCTAAAGTGCGAAAGCGGCGGGCCGACCGACGCCCTTGACGAT
TTTGACTTAGACATGCTCCCAGCCGATGCCCTTGACGACTTTGACCTTGATATGCTGCCTGCTGACGCTC
TTGACGATTTTGACCTTGACATGCTCCCCGGGTAACTAAGTAAGGATCGATCCAAGATATCGTATTCTTA
ACTATGTTGCTCCTTTTACGCTATGTGGATACGCTGCTTTAATGCCTTTGTATCATGCTATTGCTTCCCG
TATGGCTTTCATTTTCTCCTCCTTGTATAAATCCTGGTTGCTGTCTCTTTATGAGGAGTTGTGGCCCGTT
GTCAGGCAACGTGGCGTGGTGTGCACTGTGTTTGCTGACGCAACCCCCACTGGTTGGGGCATTGCCACCA
CCTGTCAGCTCCTTTCCGGGACTTTCGCTTTCCCCCTCCCTATTGCCACGGCGGAACTCATCGCCGCCTG
CCTTGCCCGCTGCTGGACAGGGGCTCGGCTGTTGGGCACTGACAATTCCGTGGTGTTGTCGGGGAAGCTG
ACGTCCTTTCCATGGCTGCTCGCCTGTGTTGCCACCTGGATTCTGCGCGGGACGTCCTTCTGCTACGTCC
CTTCGGCCCTCAATCCAGCGGACCTTCCTTCCCGCGGCCTGCTGCCGGCTCTGCGGCCTCTTCCGCGTCT
TCGCCTTCGCCCTCAGACGAGTCGGATCTCCCTTTGGGCCGCCTCCCCGCCTGTTTCGCCTCGGCGTCCG
GACTAGAGGTACCTTTAAGACCAATGACTTACAAGGCAGCTGTAGATCTTAGCCACTTTTTAAAAGAAAA
GGGGGGACTGGAAGGGCTAATTCACTCCCAACGAAGACAAGATCTGCTTTTTGCTTGTACTGGGTCTCTC
TGGTTAGACCAGATCTGAGCCTGGGAGCTCTCTGGCTAACTAGGGAACCCACTGCTTAAGCCTCAATAAA
GCTTGCCTTGAGTGCTTCAAGTAGTGTGTGCCCGTCTGTTGTGTGACTCTGGTAACTAGAGATCCCTCAG
ACCCTTTTAGTCAGTGTGGAAAATCTCTAGCAGTAGTAGTTCATGTCATCTTATTATTCAGTATTTATAA
CTTGCAAAGAAATGAATATCAGAGAGTGAGAGGAACTTGTTTATTGCAGCTTATAATGGTTACAAATAAA
GCAATAGCATCACAAATTTCACAAATAAAGCATTTTTTTCACTGCATTCTAGTTGTGGTTTGTCCAAACT
CATCAATGTATCTTATCATGTCTGGCTCTAGCTATCCCGCCCCTAACTCCGCCCATCCCGCCCCTAACTC
CGCCCAGTTCCGCCCATTCTCCGCCCCATGGCTGACTAATTTTTTTTATTTATGCAGAGGCCGAGGCCGC
CTCGGCCTCTGAGCTATTCCAGAAGTAGTGAGGAGGCTTTTTTGGAGGCCTTTCAAATATGTATCCGCTC
ATGAGACAATAACCCTGATAAATGCTTCAATAATATTGAAAAAGGAAGAGTATGAGTATTCAACATTTCC
GTGTCGCCCTTATTCCCTTTTTTGCGGCATTTTGCCTTCCTGTTTTTGCTCACCCAGAAACGCTGGTGAA
AGTAAAAGATGCTGAAGATCAGTTGGGTGCACGAGTGGGTTACATCGAACTGGATCTCAACAGCGGTAAG
ATCCTTGAGAGTTTTCGCCCCGAAGAACGTTTTCCAATGATGAGCACTTTTAAAGTTCTGCTATGTGGCG
CGGTATTATCCCGTATTGACGCCGGGCAAGAGCAACTCGGTCGCCGCATACACTATTCTCAGAATGACTT
GGTTGAGTACTCACCAGTCACAGAAAAGCATCTTACGGATGGCATGACAGTAAGAGAATTATGCAGTGCT
GCCATAACCATGAGTGATAACACTGCGGCCAACTTACTTCTGACAACGATCGGAGGACCGAAGGAGCTAA
CCGCTTTTTTGCACAACATGGGGGATCATGTAACTCGCCTTGATCGTTGGGAACCGGAGCTGAATGAAGC
CATACCAAACGACGAGCGTGACACCACGATGCCTGTAGCAATGGCAACAACGTTGCGCAAACTATTAACT
GGCGAACTACTTACTCTAGCTTCCCGGCAACAATTAATAGACTGGATGGAGGCGGATAAAGTTGCAGGAC
CACTTCTGCGCTCGGCCCTTCCGGCTGGCTGGTTTATTGCTGATAAATCTGGAGCCGGTGAGCGTGGGTC
TCGCGGTATCATTGCAGCACTGGGGCCAGATGGTAAGCCCTCCCGTATCGTAGTTATCTACACGACGGGG
AGTCAGGCAACTATGGATGAACGAAATAGACAGATCGCTGAGATAGGTGCCTCACTGATTAAGCATTGGT
AACTGTCAGACCAAGTTTACTCATATATACTTTAGATTGATTTAAAACTTCATTTTTAATTTAAAAGGAT
CTAGGTGAAGATCCTTTTTGATAATCTCATGACCAAAATCCCTTAACGTGAGTTTTCGTTCCACTGAGCG
TCAGACCCCGTAGAAAAGATCAAAGGATCTTCTTGAGATCCTTTTTTTCTGCGCGTAATCTGCTGCTTGC
AAACAAAAAAACCACCGCTACCAGCGGTGGTTTGTTTGCCGGATCAAGAGCTACCAACTCTTTTTCCGAA
GGTAACTGGCTTCAGCAGAGCGCAGATACCAAATACTGTTCTTCTAGTGTAGCCGTAGTTAGGCCACCAC
TTCAAGAACTCTGTAGCACCGCCTACATACCTCGCTCTGCTAATCCTGTTACCAGTGGCTGCTGCCAGTG
GCGATAAGTCGTGTCTTACCGGGTTGGACTCAAGACGATAGTTACCGGATAAGGCGCAGCGGTCGGGCTG
AACGGGGGGTTCGTGCACACAGCCCAGCTTGGAGCGAACGACCTACACCGAACTGAGATACCTACAGCGT
GAGCTATGAGAAAGCGCCACGCTTCCCGAAGGGAGAAAGGCGGACAGGTATCCGGTAAGCGGCAGGGTCG
GAACAGGAGAGCGCACGAGGGAGCTTCCAGGGGGAAACGCCTGGTATCTTTATAGTCCTGTCGGGTTTCG
CCACCTCTGACTTGAGCGTCGATTTTTGTGATGCTCGTCAGGGGGGCGGAGCCTATGGAAAAACGCCAGC
AACGCGGCCTTTTTACGGTTCCTGGCCTTTTGCTGGCCTTTTGCTCACATGTTCTTTCCTGCGTTATCCC
CTGATTCTGTGGATAACCGTATTACCGCCTTTGAGTGAGCTGATACCGCTCGCCGCAGCCGAACGACCGA
GCGCAGCGAGTCAGTGAGCGAGGAAGCGGAAGAGCGCCCAATACGCAAACCGCCTCTCCCCGCGCGTTGG
CCGATTCATTAATGCAGCTGGCACGACAGGTTTCCCGACTGGAAAGCGGGCAGTGAGCGCAACGCAATTA
ATGTGAGTTAGCTCACTCATTAGGCACCCCAGGCTTTACACTTTATGCTTCCGGCTCGTATGTTGTGTGG
AATTGTGAGCGGATAACAATTTCACACAGGAAACAGCTATGACCATGATTACGCCAAGCGCGCAATTAAC
CCTCACTAAAGGGAACAAAAGCTGGAGCTGCAAGCTTAATGTAGTCTTATGCAATACTCTTGTAGTCTTG
CAACATGGTAACGATGAGTTAGCAACATGCCTTACAAGGAGAGAAAAAGCACCGTGCATGCCGATTGGTG
GAAGTAAGGTGGTACGATCGTGCCTTATTAGGAAGGCAACAGACGGGTCTGACATGGATTGGACGAACCA
CTGAATTGCCGCATTGCAGAGATATTGTATTTAAGTGCCTAGCTCGATACATAAACGGGTCTCTCTGGTT
AGACCAGATCTGAGCCTGGGAGCTCTCTGGCTAACTAGGGAACCCACTGCTTAAGCCTCAATAAAGCTTG
CCTTGAGTGCTTCAAGTAGTGTGTGCCCGTCTGTTGTGTGACTCTGGTAACTAGAGATCCCTCAGACCCT
TTTAGTCAGTGTGGAAAATCTCTAGCAGTGGCGCCCGAACAGGGACTTGAAAGCGAAAGGGAAACCAGAG
GAGCTCTCTCGACGCAGGACTCGGCTTGCTGAAGCGCGCACGGCAAGAGGCGAGGGGCGGCGACTGGTGA
GTACGCCAAAAATTTTGACTAGCGGAGGCTAGAAGGAGAGAGATGGGTGCGAGAGCGTCAGTATTAAGCG
GGGGAGAATTAGATCGCGATGGGAAAAAATTCGGTTAAGGCCAGGGGGAAAGAAAAAATATAAATTAAAA
CATATAGTATGGGCAAGCAGGGAGCTAGAACGATTCGCAGTTAATCCTGGCCTGTTAGAAACATCAGAAG
GCTGTAGACAAATACTGGGACAGCTACAACCATCCCTTCAGACAGGATCAGAAGAACTTAGATCATTATA
TAATACAGTAGCAACCCTCTATTGTGTGCATCAAAGGATAGAGATAAAAGACACCAAGGAAGCTTTAGAC
AAGATAGAGGAAGAGCAAAACAAAAGTAAGACCACCGCACAGCAAGCGGCCGCTGATCTTCAGACCTGGA
GGAGGAGATATGAGGGACAATTGGAGAAGTGAATTATATAAATATAAAGTAGTAAAAATTGAACCATTAG
GAGTAGCACCCACCAAGGCAAAGAGAAGAGTGGTGCAGAGAGAAAAAAGAGCAGTGGGAATAGGAGCTTT
GTTCCTTGGGTTCTTGGGAGCAGCAGGAAGCACTATGGGCGCAGCGTCAATGACGCTGACGGTACAGGCC
AGACAATTATTGTCTGGTATAGTGCAGCAGCAGAACAATTTGCTGAGGGCTATTGAGGCGCAACAGCATC
TGTTGCAACTCACAGTCTGGGGCATCAAGCAGCTCCAGGCAAGAATCCTGGCTGTGGAAAGATACCTAAA
GGATCAACAGCTCCTGGGGATTTGGGGTTGCTCTGGAAAACTCATTTGCACCACTGCTGTGCCTTGGAAT
GCTAGTTGGAGTAATAAATCTCTGGAACAGATTTGGAATCACACGACCTGGATGGAGTGGGACAGAGAAA
TTAACAATTACACAAGCTTAATACACTCCTTAATTGAAGAATCGCAAAACCAGCAAGAAAAGAATGAACA
AGAATTATTGGAATTAGATAAATGGGCAAGTTTGTGGAATTGGTTTAACATAACAAATTGGCTGTGGTAT
ATAAAATTATTCATAATGATAGTAGGAGGCTTGGTAGGTTTAAGAATAGTTTTTGCTGTACTTTCTATAG
TGAATAGAGTTAGGCAGGGATATTCACCATTATCGTTTCAGACCCACCTCCCAACCCCGAGGGGAC
