Features (pLannotate 1.2.2; 29 found; start..end, strand, type, name):
      3..239     +  CDS            env (fragment): ENV_HV1H2 - Experimental evidence at protein level: Swiss-Prot protein existence level 1. [Transmembrane protein gp41]: Acts as a class I viral fusion protein. Under the current model, the protein has at least 3 conformational states: pre-fusion native state, pre-hairpin intermediate state, and post-fusion hairpin state. During fusion of viral and target intracellular membranes, the coiled coil regions (heptad repeats) assume a trimer-of-hairpins structure, positioning the fusion peptide in close proximity to the C-terminal region of the ectodomain. The formation of this structure appears to d
    281..398     +  misc_feature   cPPT/CTS: central polypurine tract and central termination sequence of HIV-1
    452..766     +  promoter       tight TRE promoter: Tet-responsive promoter PTight, consisting of seven tet operator sequences followed by the minimal CMV promoter
    789..878     +  CDS            TOMM20 (fragment): TOM20_HUMAN - Also known as KIAA0016. Experimental evidence at protein level: Swiss-Prot protein existence level 1. Central component of the receptor complex responsible for the recognition and translocation of cytosolically synthesized mitochondrial preproteins. Together with TOM22 functions as the transit peptide receptor at the surface of the mitochondrion outer membrane and facilitates the movement of preproteins into the TOM40 translocation pore (By similarity). Required for the translocation across the mitochondrial outer membrane of cytochrome P450 monooxygenases. From Homo sapiens (Hum
    903..1610    +  CDS            mCherry: mCherry is a basic (constitutively fluorescent) red fluorescent protein published in 2004, derived from Discosoma sp.. It is reported to be a very rapidly-maturing monomer with low acid sensitivity.
   1638..1662    +  protein_bind   attB1: mutant version of attB; recombination site for the Gateway® BP reaction BP Clonase™
   1677..2393    +  CDS            EGFP: EGFP is a basic (constitutively fluorescent) green fluorescent protein published in 1996, derived from Aequorea victoria. It is reported to be a rapidly-maturing weak dimer with moderate acid sensitivity.
   2424..2907    +  promoter       hPGK promoter: human phosphoglycerate kinase 1 promoter
   2943..3734    +  CDS            neo: KKA2_KLEPN - Also known as kan, nptII. Experimental evidence at protein level: Swiss-Prot protein existence level 1. Resistance to kanamycin, neomycin, paromomycin, ribostamycin, butirosin and gentamicin B. From Klebsiella pneumoniae.
   3798..4495    +  CDS            rtTA3 (fragment): reverse tetracycline transactivator 3 activates expression from Tet-responsive promoters in the presence of doxycycline
   4425..4535    +  CDS            VP48: 3 tandem repeats of the minimal activation domain of herpes simplex virus VP16 (Cheng et al., 2013)
   4571..5119    +  misc_feature   WPRE (fragment): woodchuck hepatitis virus posttranscriptional regulatory element
   5145..5216    +  CDS            nef (fragment): NEF_HV1Z2 - Experimental evidence at protein level: Swiss-Prot protein existence level 1. Extracellular Nef protein targets CD4(+) T-lymphocytes for apoptosis by interacting with CXCR4 surface receptors. From Human immunodeficiency virus type 1 group M subtype D (isolate Z2/CDC-Z34) (HIV-1).
   5218..5451    +  LTR            3' LTR (ΔU3): self-inactivating 3' long terminal repeat (LTR) from HIV-1
   5523..5644    +  polyA_signal   SV40 poly(A) signal: SV40 polyadenylation signal
   5684..5819    +  rep_origin     SV40 ori: SV40 origin of replication
   5827..5890    +  promoter       AmpR promoter: bla
   5891..6751    +  CDS            AmpR: β-lactamase; bla; confers resistance to ampicillin, carbenicillin, and related antibiotics
   6922..7510    +  rep_origin     ori: high-copy-number ColE1/pMB1/pBR322/pUC origin of replication
   7693..7785    +  CDS            lacI (fragment): lac repressor; lacI; The lac repressor binds to the lac operator to inhibit transcription in E. coli. This inhibition can be relieved by adding lactose or isopropyl-β-D-thiogalactopyranoside (IPTG).
   7798..7819    +  protein_bind   CAP binding site: CAP binding activates transcription in the presence of cAMP. E. coli catabolite activator protein
   7834..7864    +  promoter       lac promoter: promoter for the E. coli lac operon
   7872..7888    +  protein_bind   lac operator: The lac repressor binds to the lac operator to inhibit transcription in E. coli. This inhibition can be relieved by adding lactose or isopropyl-β-D-thiogalactopyranoside (IPTG). lac repressor encoded by lacI
   7933..7951    +  promoter       T3 promoter: promoter for bacteriophage T3 RNA polymerase
   7979..8205    +  promoter       RSV promoter: Rous sarcoma virus enhancer/promoter
   8206..8386    +  LTR            5' LTR (truncated): truncated 5' long terminal repeat (LTR) from HIV-1
   8433..8558    +  misc_feature   HIV-1 Ψ: packaging signal of human immunodeficiency virus type 1
   8542..8905    +  CDS            HIV-1 gag (fragment): gag protein from human immunodeficiency virus 1; gag
   9051..9284    +  misc_feature   RRE: The Rev response element (RRE) of HIV-1 allows for Rev-dependent mRNA export from the nucleus to the cytoplasm.
>Addgene plasmid #109016 | TOM20MTS-mCherry-EGFP-Tet-On | addgene full sequence | sequence record 213501 | Addgene NGS Result
AAGAATCGCAAAACCAGCAAGAAAAGAATGAACAAGAATTATTGGAATTAGATAAATGGGCAAGTTTGTG
GAATTGGTTTAACATAACAAATTGGCTGTGGTATATAAAATTATTCATAATGATAGTAGGAGGCTTGGTA
GGTTTAAGAATAGTTTTTGCTGTACTTTCTATAGTGAATAGAGTTAGGCAGGGATATTCACCATTATCGT
TTCAGACCCACCTCCCAACCCCGAGGGGACAATTCTCGACCTCGAGACAAATGGCAGTATTCATCCACAA
TTTTAAAAGAAAAGGGGGGATTGGGGGGTACAGTGCAGGGGAAAGAATAGTAGACATAATAGCAACAGAC
ATACAAACTAAAGAATTACAAAAACAAATTACAAAAATTCAAAATTTTCGGGTTTATTACAGGGACAGCA
GAGATCCACTTTGGCCGCGAATCGATATGTCGAGTTTACTCCCTATCAGTGATAGAGAACGTATGTCGAG
TTTACTCCCTATCAGTGATAGAGAACGATGTCGAGTTTACTCCCTATCAGTGATAGAGAACGTATGTCGA
GTTTACTCCCTATCAGTGATAGAGAACGTATGTCGAGTTTACTCCCTATCAGTGATAGAGAACGTATGTC
GAGTTTATCCCTATCAGTGATAGAGAACGTATGTCGAGTTTACTCCCTATCAGTGATAGAGAACGTATGT
CGAGGTAGGCGTGTACGGTGGGAGGCCTATATAAGCAGAGCTCGTTTAGTGAACCGTCAGATCGCCTGGA
GAATTGGCTAGCGCCACCATGGTGGGTCGGAACAGCGCCATCGCCGCCGGTGTATGCGGGGCCCTTTTCA
TTGGGTACTGCATCTACTTCGACCGCAAAAGACGAAGTGGTGGATCTGGAGGTTCTGGTGGAATGGTGAG
CAAGGGCGAGGAGGATAACATGGCCATCATCAAGGAGTTCATGCGCTTCAAGGTGCACATGGAGGGCTCC
GTGAACGGCCACGAGTTCGAGATCGAGGGCGAGGGCGAGGGCCGCCCCTACGAGGGCACCCAGACCGCCA
AGCTGAAGGTGACCAAGGGTGGCCCCCTGCCCTTCGCCTGGGACATCCTGTCCCCTCAGTTCATGTACGG
CTCCAAGGCCTACGTGAAGCACCCCGCCGACATCCCCGACTACTTGAAGCTGTCCTTCCCCGAGGGCTTC
AAGTGGGAGCGCGTGATGAACTTCGAGGACGGCGGCGTGGTGACCGTGACCCAGGACTCCTCCCTGCAGG
ACGGCGAGTTCATCTACAAGGTGAAGCTGCGCGGCACCAACTTCCCCTCCGACGGCCCCGTAATGCAGAA
GAAGACCATGGGCTGGGAGGCCTCCTCCGAGCGGATGTACCCCGAGGACGGCGCCCTGAAGGGCGAGATC
AAGCAGAGGCTGAAGCTGAAGGACGGCGGCCACTACGACGCTGAGGTCAAGACCACCTACAAGGCCAAGA
AGCCCGTGCAGCTGCCCGGCGCCTACAACGTCAACATCAAGTTGGACATCACCTCCCACAACGAGGACTA
CACCATCGTGGAACAGTACGAACGCGCCGAGGGCCGCCACTCCACCGGCGGCATGGACGAGCTGTACAAG
TCCGGACTCAGATCCGCTGGCCCAGGAACAAGTTTGTACAAAAAAGCAGGCTTTCCGGTCGCCACCATGG
TGAGCAAGGGCGAGGAGCTGTTCACCGGGGTGGTGCCCATCCTGGTCGAGCTGGACGGCGACGTAAACGG
CCACAAGTTCAGCGTGTCCGGCGAGGGCGAGGGCGATGCCACCTACGGCAAGCTGACCCTGAAGTTCATC
TGCACCACCGGCAAGCTGCCCGTGCCCTGGCCCACCCTCGTGACCACCCTGACCTACGGCGTGCAGTGCT
TCAGCCGCTACCCCGACCACATGAAGCAGCACGACTTCTTCAAGTCCGCCATGCCCGAAGGCTACGTCCA
GGAGCGCACCATCTTCTTCAAGGACGACGGCAACTACAAGACCCGCGCCGAGGTGAAGTTCGAGGGCGAC
ACCCTGGTGAACCGCATCGAGCTGAAGGGCATCGACTTCAAGGAGGACGGCAACATCCTGGGGCACAAGC
TGGAGTACAACTACAACAGCCACAACGTCTATATCATGGCCGACAAGCAGAAGAACGGCATCAAGGTGAA
CTTCAAGATCCGCCACAACATCGAGGACGGCAGCGTGCAGCTCGCCGACCACTACCAGCAGAACACCCCC
ATCGGCGACGGCCCCGTGCTGCTGCCCGACAACCACTACCTGAGCACCCAGTCCGCCCTGAGCAAAGACC
CCAACGAGAAGCGCGATCACATGGTCCTGCTGGAGTTCGTGACCGCCGCCGGGATCACTCTCGGCATGGA
CGAGCTGTACAAGTAGTCCGGACTCAGATCCGGTACCGGATCCGGGGTTGGGGTTGCGCCTTTTCCAAGG
CAGCCCTGGGTTTGCGCAGGGACGCGGCTGCTCTGGGCGTGGTTCCGGGAAACGCAGCGGCGCCGACCCT
GGGTCTCGCACATTCTTCACGTCCGTTCGCAGCGTCACCCGGATCTTCGCCGCTACCCTTGTGGGCCCCC
CGGCGACGCTTCCTGCTCCGCCCCTAAGTCGGGAAGGTTCCTTGCGGTTCGCGGCGTGCCGGACGTGACA
AACGGAAGCCGCACGTCTCACTAGTACCCTCGCAGACGGACAGCGCCAGGGAGCAATGGCAGCGCGCCGA
CCGCGATGGGCTGTGGCCAATAGCGGCTGCTCAGCAGGGCGCGCCGAGAGCAGCGGCCGGGAAGGGGCGG
TGCGGGAGGCGGGGTGTGGGGCGGTAGTGTGGGCCCTGTTCCTGCCCGCGCGGTGTTCCGCATTCTGCAA
GCCTCCGGAGCGCACGTCGGCAGTCGGCTCCCTCGTTGACCGAATCACCGACCTCTTCCCCAGCAATTCA
CCATGATTGAACAAGATGGATTGCACGCAGGTTCTCCGGCCGCTTGGGTGGAGAGGCTATTCGGCTATGA
CTGGGCACAACAGACAATCGGCTGCTCTGATGCCGCCGTGTTCCGGCTGTCAGCGCAGGGGCGCCCGGTT
CTTTTTGTCAAGACCGACCTGTCCGGTGCCCTGAATGAACTGCAGGACGAGGCAGCGCGGCTATCGTGGC
TGGCCACGACGGGCGTTCCTTGCGCAGCTGTGCTCGACGTTGTCACTGAAGCGGGAAGGGACTGGCTGCT
ATTGGGCGAAGTGCCGGGGCAGGATCTCCTGTCATCTCACCTTGCTCCTGCCGAGAAAGTATCCATCATG
GCTGATGCAATGCGGCGGCTGCATACGCTTGATCCGGCTACCTGCCCATTCGACCACCAAGCGAAACATC
GCATCGAGCGAGCACGTACTCGGATGGAAGCCGGTCTTGTCGATCAGGATGATCTGGACGAAGAGCATCA
GGGGCTCGCGCCAGCCGAACTGTTCGCCAGGCTCAAGGCGCGCATGCCCGACGGCGAGGATCTCGTCGTG
ACCCATGGCGATGCCTGCTTGCCGAATATCATGGTGGAAAATGGCCGCTTTTCTGGATTCATCGACTGTG
GCCGGCTGGGTGTGGCGGACCGCTATCAGGACATAGCGTTGGCTACCCGTGATATTGCTGAAGAGCTTGG
CGGCGAATGGGCTGACCGCTTCCTCGTGCTTTACGGTATCGCCGCTCCCGATTCGCAGCGCATCGCCTTC
TATCGCCTTCTTGACGAGTTCTTCCCCGGTGCCGAAGGTAGAGGTTCTCTCCTCACTTGTGGTGATGTTG
AAGAAAACCCTGGTCCAATGTCTAGACTGGACAAGAGCAAAGTCATAAACGGAGCTCTGGAATTACTCAA
TGGTGTCGGTATCGAAGGCCTGACGACAAGGAAACTCGCTCAAAAGCTGGGAGTTGAGCAGCCTACCCTG
TACTGGCACGTGAAGAACAAGCGGGCCCTGCTCGATGCCCTGCCAATCGAGATGCTGGACAGGCATCATA
CCCACTTCTGCCCCCTGGAAGGCGAGTCATGGCAAGACTTTCTGCGGAACAACGCCAAGTCATACCGCTG
TGCTCTCCTCTCACATCGCGACGGGGCTAAAGTGCATCTCGGCACCCGCCCAACAGAGAAACAGTACGAA
ACCCTGGAAAATCAGCTCGCGTTCCTGTGTCAGCAAGGCTTCTCCCTGGAGAACGCACTGTACGCTCTGT
CCGCCGTGGGCCACTTTACACTGGGCTGCGTATTGGAGGAACAGGAGCATCAAGTAGCAAAAGAGGAAAG
AGAGACACCTACCACCGATTCTATGCCCCCACTTCTGAGACAAGCAATTGAGCTGTTCGACCGGCAGGGA
GCCGAACCTGCCTTCCTTTTCGGCCTGGAACTAATCATATGTGGCCTGGAGAAACAGCTAAAGTGCGAAA
GCGGCGGGCCGACCGACGCCCTTGACGATTTTGACTTAGACATGCTCCCAGCCGATGCCCTTGACGACTT
TGACCTTGATATGCTGCCTGCTGACGCTCTTGACGATTTTGACCTTGACATGCTCCCCGGGTAACTAAGT
AAGGATCGATCCAAGATATCGTATTCTTAACTATGTTGCTCCTTTTACGCTATGTGGATACGCTGCTTTA
ATGCCTTTGTATCATGCTATTGCTTCCCGTATGGCTTTCATTTTCTCCTCCTTGTATAAATCCTGGTTGC
TGTCTCTTTATGAGGAGTTGTGGCCCGTTGTCAGGCAACGTGGCGTGGTGTGCACTGTGTTTGCTGACGC
AACCCCCACTGGTTGGGGCATTGCCACCACCTGTCAGCTCCTTTCCGGGACTTTCGCTTTCCCCCTCCCT
ATTGCCACGGCGGAACTCATCGCCGCCTGCCTTGCCCGCTGCTGGACAGGGGCTCGGCTGTTGGGCACTG
ACAATTCCGTGGTGTTGTCGGGGAAGCTGACGTCCTTTCCATGGCTGCTCGCCTGTGTTGCCACCTGGAT
TCTGCGCGGGACGTCCTTCTGCTACGTCCCTTCGGCCCTCAATCCAGCGGACCTTCCTTCCCGCGGCCTG
CTGCCGGCTCTGCGGCCTCTTCCGCGTCTTCGCCTTCGCCCTCAGACGAGTCGGATCTCCCTTTGGGCCG
CCTCCCCGCCTGTTTCGCCTCGGCGTCCGGACTAGAGGTACCTTTAAGACCAATGACTTACAAGGCAGCT
GTAGATCTTAGCCACTTTTTAAAAGAAAAGGGGGGACTGGAAGGGCTAATTCACTCCCAACGAAGACAAG
ATCTGCTTTTTGCTTGTACTGGGTCTCTCTGGTTAGACCAGATCTGAGCCTGGGAGCTCTCTGGCTAACT
AGGGAACCCACTGCTTAAGCCTCAATAAAGCTTGCCTTGAGTGCTTCAAGTAGTGTGTGCCCGTCTGTTG
TGTGACTCTGGTAACTAGAGATCCCTCAGACCCTTTTAGTCAGTGTGGAAAATCTCTAGCAGTAGTAGTT
CATGTCATCTTATTATTCAGTATTTATAACTTGCAAAGAAATGAATATCAGAGAGTGAGAGGAACTTGTT
TATTGCAGCTTATAATGGTTACAAATAAAGCAATAGCATCACAAATTTCACAAATAAAGCATTTTTTTCA
CTGCATTCTAGTTGTGGTTTGTCCAAACTCATCAATGTATCTTATCATGTCTGGCTCTAGCTATCCCGCC
CCTAACTCCGCCCATCCCGCCCCTAACTCCGCCCAGTTCCGCCCATTCTCCGCCCCATGGCTGACTAATT
TTTTTTATTTATGCAGAGGCCGAGGCCGCCTCGGCCTCTGAGCTATTCCAGAAGTAGTGAGGAGGCTTTT
TTGGAGGCCTTTCAAATATGTATCCGCTCATGAGACAATAACCCTGATAAATGCTTCAATAATATTGAAA
AAGGAAGAGTATGAGTATTCAACATTTCCGTGTCGCCCTTATTCCCTTTTTTGCGGCATTTTGCCTTCCT
GTTTTTGCTCACCCAGAAACGCTGGTGAAAGTAAAAGATGCTGAAGATCAGTTGGGTGCACGAGTGGGTT
ACATCGAACTGGATCTCAACAGCGGTAAGATCCTTGAGAGTTTTCGCCCCGAAGAACGTTTTCCAATGAT
GAGCACTTTTAAAGTTCTGCTATGTGGCGCGGTATTATCCCGTATTGACGCCGGGCAAGAGCAACTCGGT
CGCCGCATACACTATTCTCAGAATGACTTGGTTGAGTACTCACCAGTCACAGAAAAGCATCTTACGGATG
GCATGACAGTAAGAGAATTATGCAGTGCTGCCATAACCATGAGTGATAACACTGCGGCCAACTTACTTCT
GACAACGATCGGAGGACCGAAGGAGCTAACCGCTTTTTTGCACAACATGGGGGATCATGTAACTCGCCTT
GATCGTTGGGAACCGGAGCTGAATGAAGCCATACCAAACGACGAGCGTGACACCACGATGCCTGTAGCAA
TGGCAACAACGTTGCGCAAACTATTAACTGGCGAACTACTTACTCTAGCTTCCCGGCAACAATTAATAGA
CTGGATGGAGGCGGATAAAGTTGCAGGACCACTTCTGCGCTCGGCCCTTCCGGCTGGCTGGTTTATTGCT
GATAAATCTGGAGCCGGTGAGCGTGGGTCTCGCGGTATCATTGCAGCACTGGGGCCAGATGGTAAGCCCT
CCCGTATCGTAGTTATCTACACGACGGGGAGTCAGGCAACTATGGATGAACGAAATAGACAGATCGCTGA
GATAGGTGCCTCACTGATTAAGCATTGGTAACTGTCAGACCAAGTTTACTCATATATACTTTAGATTGAT
TTAAAACTTCATTTTTAATTTAAAAGGATCTAGGTGAAGATCCTTTTTGATAATCTCATGACCAAAATCC
CTTAACGTGAGTTTTCGTTCCACTGAGCGTCAGACCCCGTAGAAAAGATCAAAGGATCTTCTTGAGATCC
TTTTTTTCTGCGCGTAATCTGCTGCTTGCAAACAAAAAAACCACCGCTACCAGCGGTGGTTTGTTTGCCG
GATCAAGAGCTACCAACTCTTTTTCCGAAGGTAACTGGCTTCAGCAGAGCGCAGATACCAAATACTGTTC
TTCTAGTGTAGCCGTAGTTAGGCCACCACTTCAAGAACTCTGTAGCACCGCCTACATACCTCGCTCTGCT
AATCCTGTTACCAGTGGCTGCTGCCAGTGGCGATAAGTCGTGTCTTACCGGGTTGGACTCAAGACGATAG
TTACCGGATAAGGCGCAGCGGTCGGGCTGAACGGGGGGTTCGTGCACACAGCCCAGCTTGGAGCGAACGA
CCTACACCGAACTGAGATACCTACAGCGTGAGCTATGAGAAAGCGCCACGCTTCCCGAAGGGAGAAAGGC
GGACAGGTATCCGGTAAGCGGCAGGGTCGGAACAGGAGAGCGCACGAGGGAGCTTCCAGGGGGAAACGCC
TGGTATCTTTATAGTCCTGTCGGGTTTCGCCACCTCTGACTTGAGCGTCGATTTTTGTGATGCTCGTCAG
GGGGGCGGAGCCTATGGAAAAACGCCAGCAACGCGGCCTTTTTACGGTTCCTGGCCTTTTGCTGGCCTTT
TGCTCACATGTTCTTTCCTGCGTTATCCCCTGATTCTGTGGATAACCGTATTACCGCCTTTGAGTGAGCT
GATACCGCTCGCCGCAGCCGAACGACCGAGCGCAGCGAGTCAGTGAGCGAGGAAGCGGAAGAGCGCCCAA
TACGCAAACCGCCTCTCCCCGCGCGTTGGCCGATTCATTAATGCAGCTGGCACGACAGGTTTCCCGACTG
GAAAGCGGGCAGTGAGCGCAACGCAATTAATGTGAGTTAGCTCACTCATTAGGCACCCCAGGCTTTACAC
TTTATGCTTCCGGCTCGTATGTTGTGTGGAATTGTGAGCGGATAACAATTTCACACAGGAAACAGCTATG
ACCATGATTACGCCAAGCGCGCAATTAACCCTCACTAAAGGGAACAAAAGCTGGAGCTGCAAGCTTAATG
TAGTCTTATGCAATACTCTTGTAGTCTTGCAACATGGTAACGATGAGTTAGCAACATGCCTTACAAGGAG
AGAAAAAGCACCGTGCATGCCGATTGGTGGAAGTAAGGTGGTACGATCGTGCCTTATTAGGAAGGCAACA
GACGGGTCTGACATGGATTGGACGAACCACTGAATTGCCGCATTGCAGAGATATTGTATTTAAGTGCCTA
GCTCGATACATAAACGGGTCTCTCTGGTTAGACCAGATCTGAGCCTGGGAGCTCTCTGGCTAACTAGGGA
ACCCACTGCTTAAGCCTCAATAAAGCTTGCCTTGAGTGCTTCAAGTAGTGTGTGCCCGTCTGTTGTGTGA
CTCTGGTAACTAGAGATCCCTCAGACCCTTTTAGTCAGTGTGGAAAATCTCTAGCAGTGGCGCCCGAACA
GGGACTTGAAAGCGAAAGGGAAACCAGAGGAGCTCTCTCGACGCAGGACTCGGCTTGCTGAAGCGCGCAC
GGCAAGAGGCGAGGGGCGGCGACTGGTGAGTACGCCAAAAATTTTGACTAGCGGAGGCTAGAAGGAGAGA
GATGGGTGCGAGAGCGTCAGTATTAAGCGGGGGAGAATTAGATCGCGATGGGAAAAAATTCGGTTAAGGC
CAGGGGGAAAGAAAAAATATAAATTAAAACATATAGTATGGGCAAGCAGGGAGCTAGAACGATTCGCAGT
TAATCCTGGCCTGTTAGAAACATCAGAAGGCTGTAGACAAATACTGGGACAGCTACAACCATCCCTTCAG
ACAGGATCAGAAGAACTTAGATCATTATATAATACAGTAGCAACCCTCTATTGTGTGCATCAAAGGATAG
AGATAAAAGACACCAAGGAAGCTTTAGACAAGATAGAGGAAGAGCAAAACAAAAGTAAGACCACCGCACA
GCAAGCGGCCGCTGATCTTCAGACCTGGAGGAGGAGATATGAGGGACAATTGGAGAAGTGAATTATATAA
ATATAAAGTAGTAAAAATTGAACCATTAGGAGTAGCACCCACCAAGGCAAAGAGAAGAGTGGTGCAGAGA
GAAAAAAGAGCAGTGGGAATAGGAGCTTTGTTCCTTGGGTTCTTGGGAGCAGCAGGAAGCACTATGGGCG
CAGCGTCAATGACGCTGACGGTACAGGCCAGACAATTATTGTCTGGTATAGTGCAGCAGCAGAACAATTT
GCTGAGGGCTATTGAGGCGCAACAGCATCTGTTGCAACTCACAGTCTGGGGCATCAAGCAGCTCCAGGCA
AGAATCCTGGCTGTGGAAAGATACCTAAAGGATCAACAGCTCCTGGGGATTTGGGGTTGCTCTGGAAAAC
TCATTTGCACCACTGCTGTGCCTTGGAATGCTAGTTGGAGTAATAAATCTCTGGAACAGATTTGGAATCA
CACGACCTGGATGGAGTGGGACAGAGAAATTAACAATTACACAAGCTTAATACACTCCTTAATTG
